>Addgene plasmid #211759 | px552-U6-gRNA2-CMV-eGFP | addgene full sequence | sequence record 421553 | Addgene NGS Result
CCTGCAGGCAGCTGCGCGCTCGCTCGCTCACTGAGGCCGCCCGGGCGTCGGGCGACCTTTGGTCGCCCGG
CCTCAGTGAGCGAGCGAGCGCGCAGAGAGGGAGTGGCCAACTCCATCACTAGGGGTTCCTGCGGCCGCAC
GCGTGAGGGCCTATTTCCCATGATTCCTTCATATTTGCATATACGATACAAGGCTGTTAGAGAGATAATT
GGAATTAATTTGACTGTAAACACAAAGATATTAGTACAAAATACGTGACGTAGAAAGTAATAATTTCTTG
GGTAGTTTGCAGTTTTAAAATTATGTTTTAAAATGGACTATCATATGCTTACCGTAACTTGAAAGTATTT
CGATTTCTTGGCTTTATATATCTTGTGGAAAGGACGAAACACCGAGAAGTGCTAGCTCGGGCCGTTTTAG
AGCTAGAAATAGCAAGTTAAAATAAGGCTAGTCCGTTATCAACTTGAAAAAGTGGCACCGAGTCGGTGCT
TTTTTTCTAGACTGCAGAGGGCCCGGCTTGACCGACAATTGCATGAAGAATCTGCTTAGGGTTAGGCGTT
TTGCGCTGCTTCGCGATGTACGGGCCAGATATACGCGTTGACATTGATTATTGACTAGTTATTAATAGTA
ATCAATTACGGGGTCATTAGTTCATAGCCCATATATGGAGTTCCGCGTTACATAACTTACGGTAAATGGC
CCGCCTGGCTGACCGCCCAACGACCCCCGCCCATTGACGTCAATAATGACGTATGTTCCCATAGTAACGC
CAATAGGGACTTTCCATTGACGTCAATGGGTGGAGTATTTACGGTAAACTGCCCACTTGGCAGTACATCA
AGTGTATCATATGCCAAGTACGCCCCCTATTGACGTCAATGACGGTAAATGGCCCGCCTGGCATTATGCC
CAGTACATGACCTTATGGGACTTTCCTACTTGGCAGTACATCTACGTATTAGTCATCGCTATTACCATGG
TGATGCGGTTTTGGCAGTACATCAATGGGCGTGGATAGCGGTTTGACTCACGGGGATTTCCAAGTCTCCA
CCCCATTGACGTCAATGGGAGTTTGTTTTGGCACCAAAATCAACGGGACTTTCCAAAATGTCGTAACAAC
TCCGCCCCATTGACGCAAATGGGCGGTAGGCGTGTACGGTGGGAGGTCTATATAAGCAGCGCGTTTTGCC
TGTACTGGGTCTCTCTGGTTAGACCAGATCTGAGCCTGGGAGCTCTCTGGCTAACTAGGGAACCCACTGC
TTAAGCCGGATCCTCTAGAGTCGACGCCACCATGGTGAGCAAGGGCGAGGAGCTGTTCACCGGGGTGGTG
CCCATCCTGGTCGAGCTGGACGGCGACGTAAACGGCCACAAGTTCAGCGTGTCCGGCGAGGGCGAGGGCG
ATGCCACCTACGGCAAGCTGACCCTGAAGTTCATCTGCACCACCGGCAAGCTGCCCGTGCCCTGGCCCAC
CCTCGTGACCACCCTGACCTACGGCGTGCAGTGCTTCAGCCGCTACCCCGACCACATGAAGCAGCACGAC
TTCTTCAAGTCCGCCATGCCCGAAGGCTACGTCCAGGAGCGCACCATCTTCTTCAAGGACGACGGCAACT
ACAAGACCCGCGCCGAGGTGAAGTTCGAGGGCGACACCCTGGTGAACCGCATCGAGCTGAAGGGCATCGA
CTTCAAGGAGGACGGCAACATCCTGGGGCACAAGCTGGAGTACAACTACAACAGCCACAACGTCTATATC
ATGGCCGACAAGCAGAAGAACGGCATCAAGGTGAACTTCAAGATCCGCCACAACATCGAGGACGGCAGCG
TGCAGCTCGCCGACCACTACCAGCAGAACACCCCCATCGGCGACGGCCCCGTGCTGCTGCCCGACAACCA
CTACCTGAGCACCCAGTCCGCCCTGAGCAAAGACCCCAACGAGAAGCGCGATCACATGGTCCTGCTGGAG
TTCGTGACCGCCGCCGGGATCACTCTCGGCATGGACGAGCTGTACAAGTCCGGACTCAGATCTCGAGAGG
AGGAGGAGGAGACAGACAGCAGGATGCCCCACCTCGACAGCCCCGGCAGCTCCCAGCCGAGACGCTCCTT
CCTCTCAAGGGTGATCAGGGCAGCGCTACCGTTGCAGCTGCTTCTGCTGCTGCTGCTGCTCCTGGCCTGC
CTGCTACCTGCCTCTGAAGATGACTACAGCTGCACCCAGGCCAACAACTTTGCCCGATCCTTCTACCCCA
TGCTGCGGTACACCAACGGGCCACCTCCCACCTAGGAATTCGATATCAAGCTTATCGATACCGAGCGCTG
CTCGAGAGATCTACGGGTGGCATCCCTGTGACCCCTCCCCAGTGCCTCTCCTGGCCCTGGAAGTTGCCAC
TCCAGTGCCCACCAGCCTTGTCCTAATAAAATTAAGTTGCATCATTTTGTCTGACTAGGTGTCCTTCTAT
AATATTATGGGGTGGAGGGGGGTGGTATGGAGCAAGGGGCAAGTTGGGAAGACAACCTGTAGGGCCTGCG
GGGTCTATTGGGAACCAAGCTGGAGTGCAGTGGCACAATCTTGGCTCACTGCAATCTCCGCCTCCTGGGT
TCAAGCGATTCTCCTGCCTCAGCCTCCCGAGTTGTTGGGATTCCAGGCATGCATGACCAGGCTCAGCTAA
TTTTTGTTTTTTTGGTAGAGACGGGGTTTCACCATATTGGCCAGGCTGGTCTCCAACTCCTAATCTCAGG
TGATCTACCCACCTTGGCCTCCCAAATTGCTGGGATTACAGGCGTGAACCACTGCTCCCTTCCCTGTCCT
TCTGATTTTGTAGGTAACCACGTGCGGACCGAGCGGCCGCAGGAACCCCTAGTGATGGAGTTGGCCACTC
CCTCTCTGCGCGCTCGCTCGCTCACTGAGGCCGGGCGACCAAAGGTCGCCCGACGCCCGGGCTTTGCCCG
GGCGGCCTCAGTGAGCGAGCGAGCGCGCAGCTGCCTGCAGGGGCGCCTGATGCGGTATTTTCTCCTTACG
CATCTGTGCGGTATTTCACACCGCATA
[95 nt withheld, positions 3038-3132]
T
[46 nt withheld, positions 3134-3179]
C
[141 nt withheld, positions 3181-3321]
CCTTTGACGTTGGAGTCCACGTTCTTT
[37 nt withheld, positions 3349-3385]
ACTCTATCTCGGGCTATTCTTTTGATTTATAAGGGATTTTGCCGATTTCGGTCTATTGGTTAAAAAATGA
GCTGATTTAACAAAAATTTAACGCGAATTTTAACAAAATATTAACGTTTACAATTTTATGGTGCACTCTC
AGTACAATCTGCTCTGATGCCGCATAGTTAAGCCAGCCCCGACACCCGCCAACACCCGCTGACGCGCCCT
GACGGGCTTGTCTGCTCCCGGCATCCGCTTACAGACAAGCTGTGACCGTCTCCGGGAGCTGCATGTGTCA
GAGGTTTTCACCGTCATCACCGAAACGCGCGAGACGAAAGGGCCTCGTGATACGCCTATTTTTATAGGTT
AATGTCATGATAATAATGGTTTCTTAGACGTCAGGTGGCACTTTTCGGGGAAATGTGCGCGGAACCCCTA
TTTGTTTATTTTTCTAAATACATTCAAATATGTATCCGCTCATGAGACAATAACCCTGATAAATGCTTCA
ATAATATTGAAAAAGGAAGAGTATGAGTATTCAACATTTCCGTGTCGCCCTTATTCCCTTTTTTGCGGCA
TTTTGCCTTCCTGTTTTTGCTCACCCAGAAACGCTGGTGAAAGTAAAAGATGCTGAAGATCAGTTGGGTG
CACGAGTGGGTTACATCGAACTGGATCTCAACAGCGGTAAGATCCTTGAGAGTTTTCGCCCCGAAGAACG
TTTTCCAATGATGAGCACTTTTAAAGTTCTGCTATGTGGCGCGGTATTATCCCGTATTGACGCCGGGCAA
GAGCAACTCGGTCGCCGCATACACTATTCTCAGAATGACTTGGTTGAGTACTCACCAGTCACAGAAAAGC
ATCTTACGGATGGCATGACAGTAAGAGAATTATGCAGTGCTGCCATAACCATGAGTGATAACACTGCGGC
CAACTTACTTCTGACAACGATCGGAGGACCGAAGGAGCTAACCGCTTTTTTGCACAACATGGGGGATCAT
GTAACTCGCCTTGATCGTTGGGAACCGGAGCTGAATGAAGCCATACCAAACGACGAGCGTGACACCACGA
TGCCTGTAGCAATGGCAACAACGTTGCGCAAACTATTAACTGGCGAACTACTTACTCTAGCTTCCCGGCA
ACAATTAATAGACTGGATGGAGGCGGATAAAGTTGCAGGACCACTTCTGCGCTCGGCCCTTCCGGCTGGC
TGGTTTATTGCTGATAAATCTGGAGCCGGTGAGCGTGGGTCTCGCGGTATCATTGCAGCACTGGGGCCAG
ATGGTAAGCCCTCCCGTATCGTAGTTATCTACACGACGGGGAGTCAGGCAACTATGGATGAACGAAATAG
ACAGATCGCTGAGATAGGTGCCTCACTGATTAAGCATTGGTAACTGTCAGACCAAGTTTACTCATATATA
CTTTAGATTGATTTAAAACTTCATTTTTAATTTAAAAGGATCTAGGTGAAGATCCTTTTTGATAATCTCA
TGACCAAAATCCCTTAACGTGAGTTTTCGTTCCACTGAGCGTCAGACCCCGTAGAAAAGATCAAAGGATC
TTCTTGAGATCCTTTTTTTCTGCGCGTAATCTGCTGCTTGCAAACAAAAAAACCACCGCTACCAGCGGTG
GTTTGTTTGCCGGATCAAGAGCTACCAACTCTTTTTCCGAAGGTAACTGGCTTCAGCAGAGCGCAGATAC
CAAATACTGTTCTTCTAGTGTAGCCGTAGTTAGGCCACCACTTCAAGAACTCTGTAGCACCGCCTACATA
CCTCGCTCTGCTAATCCTGTTACCAGTGGCTGCTGCCAGTGGCGATAAGTCGTGTCTTACCGGGTTGGAC
TCAAGACGATAGTTACCGGATAAGGCGCAGCGGTCGGGCTGAACGGGGGGTTCGTGCACACAGCCCAGCT
TGGAGCGAACGACCTACACCGAACTGAGATACCTACAGCGTGAGCTATGAGAAAGCGCCACGCTTCCCGA
AGGGAGAAAGGCGGACAGGTATCCGGTAAGCGGCAGGGTCGGAACAGGAGAGCGCACGAGGGAGCTTCCA
GGGGGAAACGCCTGGTATCTTTATAGTCCTGTCGGGTTTCGCCACCTCTGACTTGAGCGTCGATTTTTGT
GATGCTCGTCAGGGGGGCGGAGCCTATGGAAAAACGCCAGCAACGCGGCCTTTTTACGGTTCCTGGCCTT
TTGCTGGCCTTTTGCTCACATGT
Features (pLannotate 1.2.2; 20 found; start..end, strand, type, name):
     12..39      +  repeat_region  AAV2 ITR (fragment): inverted terminal repeat of adeno-associated virus serotype 2 inverted
     68..95      +  repeat_region  AAV2 ITR (fragment): inverted terminal repeat of adeno-associated virus serotype 2 inverted
    145..385     +  promoter       U6 promoter: RNA polymerase III promoter for human U6 snRNA
    414..489     +  misc_RNA       gRNA scaffold: guide RNA scaffold for the Streptococcus pyogenes CRISPR/Cas9 system
    600..979     +  enhancer       CMV enhancer: human cytomegalovirus immediate early enhancer
    980..1179    +  promoter       CMV promoter: human cytomegalovirus (CMV) immediate early promoter
   1196..1256    +  ncRNA          mir-TAR: Accession: RF00250 - Trans-activation response element (TAR)
   1268..1285    +  misc_feature   MCS (fragment): pUC18/19 multiple cloning site
   1292..2008    +  CDS            EGFP: EGFP is a basic (constitutively fluorescent) green fluorescent protein published in 1996, derived from Aequorea victoria. It is reported to be a rapidly-maturing weak dimer with moderate acid sensitivity.
   2000..2272    +  CDS            SYNE3 (fragment): SYNE3_HUMAN - Also known as C14orf139 From Homo sapiens (Human).
   2274..2303    +  misc_feature   MCS (fragment): pBluescript multiple cloning site
   2325..2801    +  polyA_signal   hGH poly(A) signal: human growth hormone polyadenylation signal
   2841..2981    +  repeat_region  AAV2 ITR: inverted terminal repeat of adeno-associated virus serotype 2 inverted
   2986..3037    -  misc_feature   bom (fragment): basis of mobility region from pBR322
   3056..3511    +  rep_origin     f1 ori (sequence partly withheld): f1 bacteriophage origin of replication; arrow indicates direction of (+) strand synthesis
   3512..3561    -  misc_feature   bom (fragment): basis of mobility region from pBR322
   3663..3698    -  CDS            rop (fragment): Rop protein, which maintains plasmids at low copy number; rop
   3793..3897    +  promoter       AmpR promoter: bla
   3898..4758    +  CDS            AmpR: β-lactamase; bla; confers resistance to ampicillin, carbenicillin, and related antibiotics
   4929..5517    +  rep_origin     ori: high-copy-number ColE1/pMB1/pBR322/pUC origin of replication
