[The description below was written by a language model from this plasmid's Addgene catalogue record and pLannotate feature annotations shown in this document.]
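Description:
px552-U6-gRNA2-CMV-eGFP is an AAV transfer plasmid for CRISPR guide RNA delivery to mammalian cells, built on the px552 backbone. It is propagated in bacteria through a high-copy ColE1/pUC-type origin with ampicillin selection (AmpR under its own bla promoter), and it also carries an f1 phage origin. The payload lies between AAV2 inverted terminal repeats, which allow the intervening DNA to be packaged into recombinant AAV particles. The annotation finds a complete ITR on the 3′ side but only short fragments on the 5′ side. This may reflect the difficulty of sequencing these repeats, and the recorded use of a recombination-deficient growth strain fits their known instability.

Within the ITRs are two expression units. A human U6 RNA polymerase III promoter drives a 20-nt spacer, cloned via SapI sites, fused to the Streptococcus pyogenes Cas9 guide RNA scaffold. This guide (gRNA2) targets exon 1 of VEGFA at a site conserved across mouse, rhesus macaque and human. Downstream, a CMV enhancer/promoter, which replaces the neuron-specific human synapsin promoter of the parent vector to give ubiquitous expression, drives EGFP as a marker of transduced cells, terminated by the human growth hormone polyadenylation signal. The annotation also detects a SYNE3-derived fragment immediately following and slightly overlapping the end of EGFP, suggesting the reporter is a fusion (likely a KASH-type nuclear envelope targeting domain), although the catalogue entry does not mention this.

The plasmid encodes no Cas9, so the nuclease must be supplied separately. According to the associated publication title, it was used in a paired-guide strategy for CRISPR-based VEGF suppression as a treatment for choroidal neovascularization.
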