Addgene plasmid #211759: px552-U6-gRNA2-CMV-eGFP
Purpose: sgRNA2 targeting Exon 1 of VEGFA gene conserved across mouse, rhesus macaque, and human.
Depositing lab: Glenn Yiu. Depositing organization: University of California, Davis. Publication: CRISPR-based VEGF suppression using paired guide RNAs for treatment of choroidal neovascularization. Chung SH, Sin TN, Dang B, Ngo T, Lo T, Lent-Schochet D, Meleppat RK, Zawadzki RJ, Yiu G. Mol Ther Nucleic Acids. 2022 Apr 27;28:613-622. doi: 10.1016/j.omtn.2022.04.015. eCollection 2022 Jun 14. PubMed 35614998.
Backbone
  Vector backbone: px552
  Backbone manufacturer: (Addgene #60958)
  Modifications to backbone: Replaced the human synapsin (hSyn) promotor with a ubiquitous CMV promotor to drive GFP expression
  Vector type: Mammalian Expression, AAV, CRISPR
Growth in bacteria
  Bacterial resistance: Ampicillin, 100 μg/mL
  Growth temperature: 37°C
  Growth strain: NEB Stable
  Copy number: Unknown
Gene/Insert
  Gene/Insert name: gRNA2 targeting VEGF-A
  Species: H. sapiens (human), M. musculus (mouse); M. mulatta (rhesus macaque)
  Insert size (bp): 20
  GenBank ID: ENSMMUG00000004577
  Entrez Gene: VEGFA (a.k.a. L-VEGF, MVCD1, VEGF, VPF)
  Promoter: U6
  Cloning method: Restriction Enzyme; 5′ cloning site SapI (unknown if destroyed); 3′ cloning site SapI (unknown if destroyed)
  Sequencing primers: 5′ GAGGGCCTATTTCCCATGAT
Terms and licenses: Academic/Nonprofit Terms; Industry Terms: Not Available to Industry
How to cite: px552-U6-gRNA2-CMV-eGFP was a gift from Glenn Yiu (Addgene plasmid # 211759 ; http://n2t.net/addgene:211759 ; RRID:Addgene_211759)
